Addgene plasmid #109690: p3E-rab32b
Purpose: Multisite gateway vector for 3' tagging with rab32b
Depositing lab: Rob Parton. Depositing organization: University of Queensland, Institute for Molecular Bioscience. Publication: In vivo cell biological screening identifies an endocytic capture mechanism for T-tubule formation. Hall TE, Martel N, Ariotti N, Xiong Z, Lo HP, Ferguson C, Rae J, Lim YW, Parton RG. Nat Commun. 2020 Jul 24;11(1):3711. doi: 10.1038/s41467-020-17486-w. PubMed 32709891.
Backbone
  Vector backbone: pDONR p2R-p3
  Vector type: Zebrafish plasmids
Growth in bacteria
  Bacterial resistance: Kanamycin, 50 μg/mL
  Growth temperature: 37°C
  Growth strain: DH5alpha
  Copy number: High Copy
Gene/Insert
  Gene/Insert name: rab32b
  Species: D. rerio (zebrafish)
  Entrez Gene: rab32b
  Cloning method: Gateway Cloning
Terms and licenses: Academic/Nonprofit Terms; Industry Terms: Not Available to Industry
How to cite: p3E-rab32b was a gift from Rob Parton (Addgene plasmid # 109690 ; http://n2t.net/addgene:109690 ; RRID:Addgene_109690)
