[The description below was written by a language model from this plasmid's Addgene catalogue record, the feature table of its GenBank file and pLannotate feature annotations shown in this document.]
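Description:
p3E-rab32b is a 3.3 kb MultiSite Gateway 3' entry clone built on the pDONR P2R-P3 backbone and catalogued among zebrafish plasmids. It is maintained in E. coli as a high-copy plasmid through a ColE1/pUC-type origin and selected with kanamycin via the aph(3')-Ia (KanR) gene. As is usual for pDONR-derived vectors, rrnB T1 and T2 transcription terminators lie upstream of the recombination cassette to insulate it from read-through transcription. M13 forward and reverse primer sites and a T7 promoter flank the cassette, which is convenient for sequence verification.

The payload is the zebrafish (Danio rerio) rab32b coding sequence, encoding a small Rab-family GTPase, placed between attR2 and attL3 recombination sites. The GenBank record leaves the insert itself unannotated. The automated annotation marks an open reading frame of about 600 bp in this interval as a fragment resembling human RAB38, which reflects homology within the closely related Rab32/Rab38 group and not a different insert. The small lacI, lacZα, attP2 and attL1 fragments in that table appear to be backbone remnants or partial matches. The plasmid has no eukaryotic promoter, and no polyadenylation signal is annotated, so it is not an expression construct on its own. It is meant for an LR Clonase reaction with a 5' entry clone (promoter), a middle entry clone (typically a fluorescent protein or other tag) and a destination vector. That reaction places rab32b in the 3' position, fused downstream of the middle element. The associated work used such assembled constructs for in vivo cell biological screening in zebrafish, examining membrane trafficking and T-tubule formation.
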