LOCUS       Exported 3274 bp ds-DNA circular SYN 13-MAY-2021
DEFINITION  Multisite gateway vector for 3' tagging with rab32b.
ACCESSION   .
VERSION     .
KEYWORDS    p3E-rab32b
SOURCE      synthetic DNA construct
  ORGANISM  synthetic DNA construct
REFERENCE   1 (bases 1 to 3274)
  TITLE     Parton Lab Plasmids for in vivo cell biology in the zebrafish
REFERENCE   2 (bases 1 to 3274)
  AUTHORS   .
  TITLE     Direct Submission
  JOURNAL   Exported May 13, 2021 from SnapGene Server 1.1.58
            http://www.snapgene.com
FEATURES             Location/Qualifiers
     source          1..3274
                     /organism="synthetic DNA construct"
                     /mol_type="other DNA"
     primer_bind     92..109
                     /label=L4440
                     /note="L4440 vector, forward primer"
     terminator      268..295
                     /label=rrnB T2 terminator
                     /note="transcription terminator T2 from the E. coli rrnB
                     gene"
     terminator      387..473
                     /gene="Escherichia coli rrnB"
                     /label=rrnB T1 terminator
                     /note="transcription terminator T1 from the E. coli rrnB
                     gene"
     primer_bind     522..544
                     /label=M13/pUC Forward
                     /note="In lacZ gene"
     primer_bind     536..553
                     /label=M13 Forward
                     /note="In lacZ gene. Also called M13-F20 or M13 (-21)
                     Forward"
     primer_bind     537..553
                     /label=M13 fwd
                     /note="common sequencing primer, one of multiple similar
                     variants"
     protein_bind    complement(624..748)
                     /gene="mutant version of attR"
                     /label=attR2
                     /bound_moiety="LR Clonase(TM)"
                     /note="recombination site for the Gateway(R) LR reaction"
     protein_bind    complement(1383..1478)
                     /gene="mutant version of attL"
                     /label=attL3
                     /bound_moiety="LR Clonase(TM)"
                     /note="recombination site for the Gateway(R) LR reaction"
     primer_bind     complement(1515..1534)
                     /label=T7
                     /note="T7 promoter, forward primer"
     promoter        complement(1516..1534)
                     /label=T7 promoter
                     /note="promoter for bacteriophage T7 RNA polymerase"
     primer_bind     complement(1539..1555)
                     /label=M13 rev
                     /note="common sequencing primer, one of multiple similar
                     variants"
     primer_bind     complement(1539..1555)
                     /label=M13 Reverse
                     /note="In lacZ gene. Also called M13-rev"
     primer_bind     complement(1657..1676)
                     /label=pENTR-R
                     /note="pENTR vectors, reverse primer"
     CDS             1668..2477
                     /codon_start=1
                     /gene="aph(3')-Ia"
                     /product="aminoglycoside phosphotransferase"
                     /label=KanR
                     /note="confers resistance to kanamycin in bacteria or G418
                     (Geneticin(R)) in eukaryotes"
                     /translation="MSHIQRETSRPRLNSNMDADLYGYKWARDNVGQSGATIYRLYGKP
                     DAPELFLKHGKGSVANDVTDEMVRLNWLTEFMPLPTIKHFIRTPDDAWLLTTAIPGKTA
                     FQVLEEYPDSGENIVDALAVFLRRLHSIPVCNCPFNSDRVFRLAQAQSRMNNGLVDASD
                     FDDERNGWPVEQVWKEMHKLLPFSPDSVVTHGDFSLDNLIFDEGKLIGCIDVGRVGIAD
                     RYQDLAILWNCLGEFSPSLQKRLFQKYGIDNPDMNKLQFHLMLDEFF"
     primer_bind     complement(1735..1754)
                     /label=Kan-R
                     /note="Kanamycin resistance gene, reverse primer"
     rep_origin      2624..3212
                     /direction=RIGHT
                     /label=ori
                     /note="high-copy-number ColE1/pMB1/pBR322/pUC origin of
                     replication"
     primer_bind     3113..3132
                     /label=pBR322ori-F
                     /note="pBR322 origin, forward primer"
ORIGIN
        1 ctttcctgcg ttatcccctg attctgtgga taaccgtatt accgcctttg agtgagctga
       61 taccgctcgc cgcagccgaa cgaccgagcg cagcgagtca gtgagcgagg aagcggaaga
      121 gcgcccaata cgcaaaccgc ctctccccgc gcgttggccg attcattaat gcagctggca
      181 cgacaggttt cccgactgga aagcgggcag tgagcgcaac gcaattaata cgcgtaccgc
      241 tagccaggaa gagtttgtag aaacgcaaaa aggccatccg tcaggatggc cttctgctta
      301 gtttgatgcc tggcagttta tggcgggcgt cctgcccgcc accctccggg ccgttgcttc
      361 acaacgttca aatccgctcc cggcggattt gtcctactca ggagagcgtt caccgacaaa
      421 caacagataa aacgaaaggc ccagtcttcc gactgagcct ttcgttttat ttgatgcctg
      481 gcagttccct actctcgcgt taacgctagc atggatgttt tcccagtcac gacgttgtaa
      541 aacgacggcc agtcttaagc tcgggccctg cagctctaga gctcgaattc tacaggtcac
      601 taataccatc taagtagttg gttcatagtg actgcatatg ttgtgtttta cagtattatg
      661 tagtctgttt tttatgcaaa atctaattta atatattgat atttatatca ttttacgttt
      721 ctcgttcaac tttcttgtac aaagtggtga ggaaaatgtc aggagactca gagttaggat
      781 gcactgaaca tttatttaaa gttttggtga ttggagacca taaagttggg aagagcagct
      841 ttgttaaact ctatgtgagg aatcagtttt acgaggagtt gaaaaccagt ataggtgtgg
      901 atttttctat gaaggttatc gattgggacg ctcacacacg agtgagattg cagttttggg
      961 atatagctgg tcaagagcgt gtgcgaggac tgaatcgtgt gtacttcagg ggacccagtg
     1021 gtgcttttgt agtatacgac ctgacaagcg gctcatcgct ggatggggct ctgaactgga
     1081 aacgtgaact cgattgtcaa gtaatgttga aaaatggcca tccgatccct gctgttctgc
     1141 tggctaataa atgtgatgag actaaagtga gccggaggaa cgcatccctt ctggagaagc
     1201 tctgccagga gaagggtttt actgggtgct ttcagacttc agcaaaggag aatatcaatg
     1261 tggatgaagc tgctaaattt cttgtgaagc acattctcca aattaacgaa gaatcaatga
     1321 aagaagaaga gcagaagatt cacctcaaac cacacacaaa cacaaactcg gtctgctgct
     1381 gacaacttta ttatacaaag ttggcattat aaaaaagcat tgcttatcaa tttgttgcaa
     1441 cgaacaggtc actatcagtc aaaataaaat cattatttgg agctccatgg tagcgttaac
     1501 gcggccgcga tatcccctat agtgagtcgt attacatggt catagctgtt tcctggcagc
     1561 tctggcccgt gtctcaaaat ctctgatgtt acattgcaca agataaaaat atatcatcat
     1621 gaacaataaa actgtctgct tacataaaca gtaatacaag gggtgttatg agccatattc
     1681 aacgggaaac gtcgaggccg cgattaaatt ccaacatgga tgctgattta tatgggtata
     1741 aatgggctcg cgataatgtc gggcaatcag gtgcgacaat ctatcgcttg tatgggaagc
     1801 ccgatgcgcc agagttgttt ctgaaacatg gcaaaggtag cgttgccaat gatgttacag
     1861 atgagatggt cagactaaac tggctgacgg aatttatgcc tcttccgacc atcaagcatt
     1921 ttatccgtac tcctgatgat gcatggttac tcaccactgc gatccccgga aaaacagcat
     1981 tccaggtatt agaagaatat cctgattcag gtgaaaatat tgttgatgcg ctggcagtgt
     2041 tcctgcgccg gttgcattcg attcctgttt gtaattgtcc ttttaacagc gatcgcgtat
     2101 ttcgtctcgc tcaggcgcaa tcacgaatga ataacggttt ggttgatgcg agtgattttg
     2161 atgacgagcg taatggctgg cctgttgaac aagtctggaa agaaatgcat aaacttttgc
     2221 cattctcacc ggattcagtc gtcactcatg gtgatttctc acttgataac cttatttttg
     2281 acgaggggaa attaataggt tgtattgatg ttggacgagt cggaatcgca gaccgatacc
     2341 aggatcttgc catcctatgg aactgcctcg gtgagttttc tccttcatta cagaaacggc
     2401 tttttcaaaa atatggtatt gataatcctg atatgaataa attgcagttt catttgatgc
     2461 tcgatgagtt tttctaatca gaattggtta attggttgta acactggcag agcattacgc
     2521 tgacttgacg ggacggcgca agctcatgac caaaatccct taacgtgagt tacgcgtcgt
     2581 tccactgagc gtcagacccc gtagaaaaga tcaaaggatc ttcttgagat cctttttttc
     2641 tgcgcgtaat ctgctgcttg caaacaaaaa aaccaccgct accagcggtg gtttgtttgc
     2701 cggatcaaga gctaccaact ctttttccga aggtaactgg cttcagcaga gcgcagatac
     2761 caaatactgt ccttctagtg tagccgtagt taggccacca cttcaagaac tctgtagcac
     2821 cgcctacata cctcgctctg ctaatcctgt taccagtggc tgctgccagt ggcgataagt
     2881 cgtgtcttac cgggttggac tcaagacgat agttaccgga taaggcgcag cggtcgggct
     2941 gaacgggggg ttcgtgcaca cagcccagct tggagcgaac gacctacacc gaactgagat
     3001 acctacagcg tgagcattga gaaagcgcca cgcttcccga agggagaaag gcggacaggt
     3061 atccggtaag cggcagggtc ggaacaggag agcgcacgag ggagcttcca gggggaaacg
     3121 cctggtatct ttatagtcct gtcgggtttc gccacctctg acttgagcgt cgatttttgt
     3181 gatgctcgtc aggggggcgg agcctatgga aaaacgccag caacgcggcc tttttacggt
     3241 tcctggcctt ttgctggcct tttgctcaca tgtt
//
