Features (pLannotate 1.2.2; 12 found; start..end, strand, type, name):
      1..125     -  protein_bind   attR2: mutant version of attR; recombination site for the Gateway® LR reaction LR Clonase™
    163..756     +  CDS            RAB38 (fragment): RAB38_HUMAN - Experimental evidence at protein level: Swiss-Prot protein existence level 1. May be involved in melanosomal transport and docking. Involved in the proper sorting of TYRP1. Involved in peripheral melanosomal distribution of TYRP1 in melanocytes; the function, which probably is implicating vesicle-trafficking, includes cooperation with ANKRD27 and VAMP7 (By similarity). Plays a role in the maturation of phagosomes that engulf pathogens, such as S.aureus and M.tuberculosis (PubMed:21255211). Plays an important role in the control of melanin production and melanosome biogenesis (Pub
    760..780     -  protein_bind   attB3: mutant version of attB; core recombination site for the Gateway® BP reaction BP Clonase™
    771..856     -  protein_bind   attL1 (fragment): mutant version of attL; recombination site for the Gateway® LR reaction LR Clonase™
    893..911     -  promoter       T7 promoter: promoter for bacteriophage T7 RNA polymerase
   1045..1854    +  CDS            KanR: aminoglycoside phosphotransferase; aph(3')-Ia; confers resistance to kanamycin in bacteria or G418 (Geneticin®) in eukaryotes
   2001..2589    +  rep_origin     ori: high-copy-number ColE1/pMB1/pBR322/pUC origin of replication
   2772..2864    +  CDS            lacI (fragment): lac repressor; lacI; The lac repressor binds to the lac operator to inhibit transcription in E. coli. This inhibition can be relieved by adding lactose or isopropyl-β-D-thiogalactopyranoside (IPTG).
   2919..2946    -  terminator     rrnB T2 terminator: transcription terminator T2 from the E. coli rrnB gene
   3078..3121    +  terminator     rrnB T1 terminator: Escherichia coli rrnB; transcription terminator T1 from the E. coli rrnB gene
   3168..3204    -  CDS            lacZα (fragment): LacZα fragment of β-galactosidase; lacZ fragment
   3242..3271    -  protein_bind   attP2 (fragment): mutant version of attP; recombination site for the Gateway® BP reaction BP Clonase™
>Addgene plasmid #109690 | p3E-rab32b | addgene full sequence | sequence record 223967 | Addgene NGS Result
CATAGTGACTGCATATGTTGTGTTTTACAGTATTATGTAGTCTGTTTTTTATGCAAAATCTAATTTAATA
TATTGATATTTATATCATTTTACGTTTCTCGTTCAACTTTCTTGTACAAAGTGGTGAGGAAAATGTCAGG
AGACTCAGAGTTAGGATGCACTGAACATTTATTTAAAGTTTTGGTGATTGGAGACCATAAAGTTGGGAAG
AGCAGCTTTGTTAAACTCTATGTGAGGAATCAGTTTTACGAGGAGTTGAAAACCAGTATAGGTGTGGATT
TTTCTATGAAGGTTATCGATTGGGACGCTCACACACGAGTGAGATTGCAGTTTTGGGATATAGCTGGTCA
AGAGCGTGTGCGAGGACTGAATCGTGTGTACTTCAGGGGACCCAGTGGTGCTTTTGTAGTATACGACCTG
ACAAGCGGCTCATCGCTGGATGGGGCTCTGAACTGGAAACGTGAACTCGATTGTCAAGTAATGTTGAAAA
ATGGCCATCCGATCCCTGCTGTTCTGCTGGCTAATAAATGTGATGAGACTAAAGTGAGCCGGAGGAACGC
ATCCCTTCTGGAGAAGCTCTGCCAGGAGAAGGGTTTTACTGGGTGCTTTCAGACTTCAGCAAAGGAGAAT
ATCAATGTGGATGAAGCTGCTAAATTTCTTGTGAAGCACATTCTCCAAATTAACGAAGAATCAATGAAAG
AAGAAGAGCAGAAGATTCACCTCAAACCACACACAAACACAAACTCGGTCTGCTGCTGACAACTTTATTA
TACAAAGTTGGCATTATAAAAAAGCATTGCTTATCAATTTGTTGCAACGAACAGGTCACTATCAGTCAAA
ATAAAATCATTATTTGGAGCTCCATGGTAGCGTTAACGCGGCCGCGATATCCCCTATAGTGAGTCGTATT
ACATGGTCATAGCTGTTTCCTGGCAGCTCTGGCCCGTGTCTCAAAATCTCTGATGTTACATTGCACAAGA
TAAAAATATATCATCATGAACAATAAAACTGTCTGCTTACATAAACAGTAATACAAGGGGTGTTATGAGC
CATATTCAACGGGAAACGTCGAGGCCGCGATTAAATTCCAACATGGATGCTGATTTATATGGGTATAAAT
GGGCTCGCGATAATGTCGGGCAATCAGGTGCGACAATCTATCGCTTGTATGGGAAGCCCGATGCGCCAGA
GTTGTTTCTGAAACATGGCAAAGGTAGCGTTGCCAATGATGTTACAGATGAGATGGTCAGACTAAACTGG
CTGACGGAATTTATGCCTCTTCCGACCATCAAGCATTTTATCCGTACTCCTGATGATGCATGGTTACTCA
CCACTGCGATCCCCGGAAAAACAGCATTCCAGGTATTAGAAGAATATCCTGATTCAGGTGAAAATATTGT
TGATGCGCTGGCAGTGTTCCTGCGCCGGTTGCATTCGATTCCTGTTTGTAATTGTCCTTTTAACAGCGAT
CGCGTATTTCGTCTCGCTCAGGCGCAATCACGAATGAATAACGGTTTGGTTGATGCGAGTGATTTTGATG
ACGAGCGTAATGGCTGGCCTGTTGAACAAGTCTGGAAAGAAATGCATAAACTTTTGCCATTCTCACCGGA
TTCAGTCGTCACTCATGGTGATTTCTCACTTGATAACCTTATTTTTGACGAGGGGAAATTAATAGGTTGT
ATTGATGTTGGACGAGTCGGAATCGCAGACCGATACCAGGATCTTGCCATCCTATGGAACTGCCTCGGTG
AGTTTTCTCCTTCATTACAGAAACGGCTTTTTCAAAAATATGGTATTGATAATCCTGATATGAATAAATT
GCAGTTTCATTTGATGCTCGATGAGTTTTTCTAATCAGAATTGGTTAATTGGTTGTAACACTGGCAGAGC
ATTACGCTGACTTGACGGGACGGCGCAAGCTCATGACCAAAATCCCTTAACGTGAGTTACGCGTCGTTCC
ACTGAGCGTCAGACCCCGTAGAAAAGATCAAAGGATCTTCTTGAGATCCTTTTTTTCTGCGCGTAATCTG
CTGCTTGCAAACAAAAAAACCACCGCTACCAGCGGTGGTTTGTTTGCCGGATCAAGAGCTACCAACTCTT
TTTCCGAAGGTAACTGGCTTCAGCAGAGCGCAGATACCAAATACTGTTCTTCTAGTGTAGCCGTAGTTAG
GCCACCACTTCAAGAACTCTGTAGCACCGCCTACATACCTCGCTCTGCTAATCCTGTTACCAGTGGCTGC
TGCCAGTGGCGATAAGTCGTGTCTTACCGGGTTGGACTCAAGACGATAGTTACCGGATAAGGCGCAGCGG
TCGGGCTGAACGGGGGGTTCGTGCACACAGCCCAGCTTGGAGCGAACGACCTACACCGAACTGAGATACC
TACAGCGTGAGCTATGAGAAAGCGCCACGCTTCCCGAAGGGAGAAAGGCGGACAGGTATCCGGTAAGCGG
CAGGGTCGGAACAGGAGAGCGCACGAGGGAGCTTCCAGGGGGAAACGCCTGGTATCTTTATAGTCCTGTC
GGGTTTCGCCACCTCTGACTTGAGCGTCGATTTTTGTGATGCTCGTCAGGGGGGCGGAGCCTATGGAAAA
ACGCCAGCAACGCGGCCTTTTTACGGTTCCTGGCCTTTTGCTGGCCTTTTGCTCACATGTTCTTTCCTGC
GTTATCCCCTGATTCTGTGGATAACCGTATTACCGCCTTTGAGTGAGCTGATACCGCTCGCCGCAGCCGA
ACGACCGAGCGCAGCGAGTCAGTGAGCGAGGAAGCGGAAGAGCGCCCAATACGCAAACCGCCTCTCCCCG
CGCGTTGGCCGATTCATTAATGCAGCTGGCACGACAGGTTTCCCGACTGGAAAGCGGGCAGTGAGCGCAA
CGCAATTAATACGCGTACCGCTAGCCAGGAAGAGTTTGTAGAAACGCAAAAAGGCCATCCGTCAGGATGG
CCTTCTGCTTAGTTTGATGCCTGGCAGTTTATGGCGGGCGTCCTGCCCGCCACCCTCCGGGCCGTTGCTT
CACAACGTTCAAATCCGCTCCCGGCGGATTTGTCCTACTCAGGAGAGCGTTCACCGACAAACAACAGATA
AAACGAAAGGCCCAGTCTTCCGACTGAGCCTTTCGTTTTATTTGATGCCTGGCAGTTCCCTACTCTCGCG
TTAACGCTAGCATGGATGTTTTCCCAGTCACGACGTTGTAAAACGACGGCCAGTCTTAAGCTCGGGCCCT
GCAGCTCTAGAGCTCGAATTCTACAGGTCACTAATACCATCTAAGTAGTTGGTT
